Addgene plasmid #127808: mRuby3-C1
Purpose: mRuby3 C1 Cloning vector
Depositing lab: Salvatore Chiantia. Depositing organization: Universitaet Potsdam. Publication: Optimal fluorescent protein tags for quantifying protein oligomerization in living cells. Dunsing V, Luckner M, Zuhlke B, Petazzi RA, Herrmann A, Chiantia S. Sci Rep. 2018 Jul 13;8(1):10634. doi: 10.1038/s41598-018-28858-0. PubMed 30006597.
Backbone
  Vector backbone: mEYFP-C1
  Vector type: Mammalian Expression
Growth in bacteria
  Bacterial resistance: Kanamycin, 50 μg/mL
  Growth temperature: 37°C
  Growth strain: DH5alpha
  Copy number: High Copy
Gene/Insert
  Gene/Insert name: mRuby3
  Cloning method: Restriction Enzyme; 5′ cloning site Unknown (unknown if destroyed); 3′ cloning site Unknown (unknown if destroyed)
Terms and licenses: Academic/Nonprofit Terms; Industry Terms: Not Available to Industry
How to cite: mRuby3-C1 was a gift from Salvatore Chiantia (Addgene plasmid # 127808 ; http://n2t.net/addgene:127808 ; RRID:Addgene_127808)
