[The description below was written by a language model from this plasmid's Addgene catalogue record and pLannotate feature annotations shown in this document.]
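Description:
mRuby3-C1 is a 4.7 kb mammalian expression and cloning vector built on the mEYFP-C1 backbone, in which the yellow fluorescent protein has been replaced by mRuby3, a monomeric red fluorescent protein derived from mRuby2 with improved brightness and photostability. The human cytomegalovirus immediate early enhancer and promoter drive the mRuby3 coding sequence, which is followed directly by a multiple cloning site and then an SV40 polyadenylation signal. This "C1" layout means that a gene of interest inserted in frame into the cloning site is expressed as a fusion with mRuby3 at its N-terminus; without an insert, the plasmid expresses the red fluorescent protein alone. The restriction sites used to introduce mRuby3 are not recorded.

The plasmid is maintained in E. coli at high copy through a ColE1/pUC-type origin and is selected with kanamycin. A single Tn5 NeoR/KanR (aminoglycoside phosphotransferase) gene serves both hosts. It is preceded by a bacterial bla promoter for kanamycin resistance in bacteria and by the SV40 enhancer/early promoter for G418 selection of stably transfected mammalian cells, and it is terminated by the HSV thymidine kinase polyadenylation signal. An f1 phage origin is also present, allowing single-stranded DNA production. The short annotated fragments of large T antigen, ble and bGH poly(A) appear to be backbone remnants rather than functional elements. The depositor and repository-sequenced records are the same length and carry the same features, differing only in their start coordinate. The associated publication concerns the choice of fluorescent protein tags for quantifying protein oligomerization in living cells, which is consistent with use of this vector to make red-tagged fusion proteins for live-cell fluorescence measurements.
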