Features (pLannotate 1.2.2; 14 found; start..end, strand, type, name):
     61..364     +  enhancer       CMV enhancer: human cytomegalovirus immediate early enhancer
    365..568     +  promoter       CMV promoter: human cytomegalovirus (CMV) immediate early promoter
    628..1335    +  CDS            mRuby3: monomeric red fluorescent protein derived from mRuby2, with improved brightness and photostability (Bajar et al., 2016)
   1336..1388    +  misc_feature   MCS: multiple cloning site
   1405..1489    +  CDS            large T antigen (fragment): large T antigen from SV40 (simian virus 40)
   1512..1633    +  polyA_signal   SV40 poly(A) signal: SV40 polyadenylation signal
   1667..2095    -  rep_origin     f1 ori (sequence partly withheld): f1 bacteriophage origin of replication; arrow indicates direction of (+) strand synthesis
   2122..2226    +  promoter       AmpR promoter: bla
   2228..2585    +  promoter       SV40 promoter: SV40 enhancer and early promoter
   2620..3414    +  CDS            NeoR/KanR: aminoglycoside phosphotransferase from Tn5; aph(3')-II (or nptII); confers resistance to neomycin, kanamycin, and G418 (Geneticin®)
   3435..3587    +  CDS            ble (fragment): BLE_KLEPN - Experimental evidence at protein level: Swiss-Prot protein existence level 1. Binding protein with a strong affinity to the bleomycin family of antibiotics. Binds to CL990; an antimitotic-antibiotic compound. From Klebsiella pneumoniae.
   3646..3693    +  polyA_signal   HSV TK poly(A) signal: herpes simplex virus thymidine kinase polyadenylation signal (Cole and Stacy, 1985)
   3784..3800    -  polyA_signal   bGH poly(A) signal (fragment): bovine growth hormone polyadenylation signal
   4022..4610    +  rep_origin     ori: high-copy-number ColE1/pMB1/pBR322/pUC origin of replication
>Addgene plasmid #127808 | mRuby3-C1 | depositor full sequence | sequence record 244860 | mRuby3-C1 sequence 4724 bps
TAGTTATTAATAGTAATCAATTACGGGGTCATTAGTTCATAGCCCATATATGGAGTTCCGCGTTACATAA
CTTACGGTAAATGGCCCGCCTGGCTGACCGCCCAACGACCCCCGCCCATTGACGTCAATAATGACGTATG
TTCCCATAGTAACGCCAATAGGGACTTTCCATTGACGTCAATGGGTGGAGTATTTACGGTAAACTGCCCA
CTTGGCAGTACATCAAGTGTATCATATGCCAAGTACGCCCCCTATTGACGTCAATGACGGTAAATGGCCC
GCCTGGCATTATGCCCAGTACATGACCTTATGGGACTTTCCTACTTGGCAGTACATCTACGTATTAGTCA
TCGCTATTACCATGGTGATGCGGTTTTGGCAGTACATCAATGGGCGTGGATAGCGGTTTGACTCACGGGG
ATTTCCAAGTCTCCACCCCATTGACGTCAATGGGAGTTTGTTTTGGCACCAAAATCAACGGGACTTTCCA
AAATGTCGTAACAACTCCGCCCCATTGACGCAAATGGGCGGTAGGCGTGTACGGTGGGAGGTCTATATAA
GCAGAGCTGGTTTAGTGAACCGTCAGATCCGCTAGCGCTACCGGTCATGGTGAGCAAAGGCGAAGAAGTG
TCTAAGGGCGAAGAGCTGATCAAGGAAAATATGCGTATGAAGGTGGTCATGGAAGGTTCGGTCAACGGCC
ACCAATTCAAATGCACAGGTGAAGGAGAAGGCAGACCGTACGAGGGAGTGCAAACCATGAGGATCAAAGT
CATCGAGGGAGGACCCCTGCCATTTGCCTTTGACATTCTTGCCACGTCGTTCATGTATGGCAGCCGTACC
TTTATCAAGTACCCGGCCGACATCCCTGATTTCTTTAAACAGTCCTTTCCTGAGGGTTTTACTTGGGAAA
GAGTTACGAGATACGAAGATGGTGGAGTCGTCACCGTCACGCAGGACACCAGCCTTGAGGATGGCGAGCT
CGTCTACAACGTCAAGGTCAGAGGGGTAAACTTTCCCTCCAATGGTCCCGTGATGCAGAAGAAGACCAAG
GGTTGGGAGCCTAATACAGAGATGATGTATCCAGCAGATGGTGGTCTGAGAGGATACACTGACATCGCAC
TGAAAGTTGATGGTGGTGGCCATCTGCACTGCAACTTCGTGACAACTTACAGGTCAAAAAAGACCGTCGG
GAACATCAAGATGCCCGGTGTCCATGCCGTTGATCACCGCCTGGAAAGGATCGAGGAGAGTGACAATGAA
ACCTACGTAGTGCAAAGAGAAGTGGCAGTTGCCAAATACAGCAACCTTGGTGGTGGCATGGACGAGCTGT
ACAAGCTCGAGCTCAAGCTTCGAATTCTGCAGTCGACGGTACCGCGGGCCCGGGATCCACCGGATCTAGA
TAACTGATCATAATCAGCCATACCACATTTGTAGAGGTTTTACTTGCTTTAAAAAACCTCCCACACCTCC
CCCTGAACCTGAAACATAAAATGAATGCAATTGTTGTTGTTAACTTGTTTATTGCAGCTTATAATGGTTA
CAAATAAAGCAATAGCATCACAAATTTCACAAATAAAGCATTTTTTTCACTGCATTCTAGTTGTGGTTTG
TCCAAACTCATCAATGTATCTTAAGGCGTAAATTGTAAGCGTTAATATTTTGTTAAAATTCGCGTTAAAT
TTTTGTTAAATCAGCTCATTTTTTAACCAATAGGCCGAAATCGGCAAAATCCCTTATAAATCAAAAGAAT
AGACCGAGATAGGGT
[37 nt withheld, positions 1766-1802]
AAAGAACGTGGACTCCAACGTCAAAGG
[49 nt withheld, positions 1830-1878]
T
[91 nt withheld, positions 1880-1970]
G
[124 nt withheld, positions 1972-2095]
CAGGTGGCACTTTTCGGGGAAATGTGCGCGGAACCCCTATTTGTTTATTTTTCTAAATACATTCAAATAT
GTATCCGCTCATGAGACAATAACCCTGATAAATGCTTCAATAATATTGAAAAAGGAAGAGTCCTGAGGCG
GAAAGAACCAGCTGTGGAATGTGTGTCAGTTAGGGTGTGGAAAGTCCCCAGGCTCCCCAGCAGGCAGAAG
TATGCAAAGCATGCATCTCAATTAGTCAGCAACCAGGTGTGGAAAGTCCCCAGGCTCCCCAGCAGGCAGA
AGTATGCAAAGCATGCATCTCAATTAGTCAGCAACCATAGTCCCGCCCCTAACTCCGCCCATCCCGCCCC
TAACTCCGCCCAGTTCCGCCCATTCTCCGCCCCATGGCTGACTAATTTTTTTTATTTATGCAGAGGCCGA
GGCCGCCTCGGCCTCTGAGCTATTCCAGAAGTAGTGAGGAGGCTTTTTTGGAGGCCTAGGCTTTTGCAAA
GATCGATCAAGAGACAGGATGAGGATCGTTTCGCATGATTGAACAAGATGGATTGCACGCAGGTTCTCCG
GCCGCTTGGGTGGAGAGGCTATTCGGCTATGACTGGGCACAACAGACAATCGGCTGCTCTGATGCCGCCG
TGTTCCGGCTGTCAGCGCAGGGGCGCCCGGTTCTTTTTGTCAAGACCGACCTGTCCGGTGCCCTGAATGA
ACTGCAAGACGAGGCAGCGCGGCTATCGTGGCTGGCCACGACGGGCGTTCCTTGCGCAGCTGTGCTCGAC
GTTGTCACTGAAGCGGGAAGGGACTGGCTGCTATTGGGCGAAGTGCCGGGGCAGGATCTCCTGTCATCTC
ACCTTGCTCCTGCCGAGAAAGTATCCATCATGGCTGATGCAATGCGGCGGCTGCATACGCTTGATCCGGC
TACCTGCCCATTCGACCACCAAGCGAAACATCGCATCGAGCGAGCACGTACTCGGATGGAAGCCGGTCTT
GTCGATCAGGATGATCTGGACGAAGAGCATCAGGGGCTCGCGCCAGCCGAACTGTTCGCCAGGCTCAAGG
CGAGCATGCCCGACGGCGAGGATCTCGTCGTGACCCATGGCGATGCCTGCTTGCCGAATATCATGGTGGA
AAATGGCCGCTTTTCTGGATTCATCGACTGTGGCCGGCTGGGTGTGGCGGACCGCTATCAGGACATAGCG
TTGGCTACCCGTGATATTGCTGAAGAGCTTGGCGGCGAATGGGCTGACCGCTTCCTCGTGCTTTACGGTA
TCGCCGCTCCCGATTCGCAGCGCATCGCCTTCTATCGCCTTCTTGACGAGTTCTTCTGAGCGGGACTCTG
GGGTTCGAAATGACCGACCAAGCGACGCCCAACCTGCCATCACGAGATTTCGATTCCACCGCCGCCTTCT
ATGAAAGGTTGGGCTTCGGAATCGTTTTCCGGGACGCCGGCTGGATGATCCTCCAGCGCGGGGATCTCAT
GCTGGAGTTCTTCGCCCACCCTAGGGGGAGGCTAACTGAAACACGGAAGGAGACAATACCGGAAGGAACC
CGCGCTATGACGGCAATAAAAAGACAGAATAAAACGCACGGTGTTGGGTCGTTTGTTCATAAACGCGGGG
TTCGGTCCCAGGGCTGGCACTCTGTCGATACCCCACCGAGACCCCATTGGGGCCAATACGCCCGCGTTTC
TTCCTTTTCCCCACCCCACCCCCCAAGTTCGGGTGAAGGCCCAGGGCTCGCAGCCAACGTCGGGGCGGCA
GGCCCTGCCATAGCCTCAGGTTACTCATATATACTTTAGATTGATTTAAAACTTCATTTTTAATTTAAAA
GGATCTAGGTGAAGATCCTTTTTGATAATCTCATGACCAAAATCCCTTAACGTGAGTTTTCGTTCCACTG
AGCGTCAGACCCCGTAGAAAAGATCAAAGGATCTTCTTGAGATCCTTTTTTTCTGCGCGTAATCTGCTGC
TTGCAAACAAAAAAACCACCGCTACCAGCGGTGGTTTGTTTGCCGGATCAAGAGCTACCAACTCTTTTTC
CGAAGGTAACTGGCTTCAGCAGAGCGCAGATACCAAATACTGTCCTTCTAGTGTAGCCGTAGTTAGGCCA
CCACTTCAAGAACTCTGTAGCACCGCCTACATACCTCGCTCTGCTAATCCTGTTACCAGTGGCTGCTGCC
AGTGGCGATAAGTCGTGTCTTACCGGGTTGGACTCAAGACGATAGTTACCGGATAAGGCGCAGCGGTCGG
GCTGAACGGGGGGTTCGTGCACACAGCCCAGCTTGGAGCGAACGACCTACACCGAACTGAGATACCTACA
GCGTGAGCTATGAGAAAGCGCCACGCTTCCCGAAGGGAGAAAGGCGGACAGGTATCCGGTAAGCGGCAGG
GTCGGAACAGGAGAGCGCACGAGGGAGCTTCCAGGGGGAAACGCCTGGTATCTTTATAGTCCTGTCGGGT
TTCGCCACCTCTGACTTGAGCGTCGATTTTTGTGATGCTCGTCAGGGGGGCGGAGCCTATGGAAAAACGC
CAGCAACGCGGCCTTTTTACGGTTCCTGGCCTTTTGCTGGCCTTTTGCTCACATGTTCTTTCCTGCGTTA
TCCCCTGATTCTGTGGATAACCGTATTACCGCCATGCAT
