Features (pLannotate 1.2.2; 15 found; start..end, strand, type, name):
      1..304     +  enhancer       CMV enhancer: human cytomegalovirus immediate early enhancer
    305..508     +  promoter       CMV promoter: human cytomegalovirus (CMV) immediate early promoter
    568..1275    +  CDS            mRuby3: monomeric red fluorescent protein derived from mRuby2, with improved brightness and photostability (Bajar et al., 2016)
   1276..1328    +  misc_feature   MCS: multiple cloning site
   1345..1429    +  CDS            large T antigen (fragment): large T antigen from SV40 (simian virus 40)
   1452..1573    +  polyA_signal   SV40 poly(A) signal: SV40 polyadenylation signal
   1607..2035    -  rep_origin     f1 ori (sequence partly withheld): f1 bacteriophage origin of replication; arrow indicates direction of (+) strand synthesis
   2062..2166    +  promoter       AmpR promoter: bla
   2168..2525    +  promoter       SV40 promoter: SV40 enhancer and early promoter
   2560..3354    +  CDS            NeoR/KanR: aminoglycoside phosphotransferase from Tn5; aph(3')-II (or nptII); confers resistance to neomycin, kanamycin, and G418 (Geneticin®)
   3375..3527    +  CDS            ble (fragment): BLE_KLEPN - Experimental evidence at protein level: Swiss-Prot protein existence level 1. Binding protein with a strong affinity to the bleomycin family of antibiotics. Binds to CL990; an antimitotic-antibiotic compound. From Klebsiella pneumoniae.
   3586..3633    +  polyA_signal   HSV TK poly(A) signal: herpes simplex virus thymidine kinase polyadenylation signal (Cole and Stacy, 1985)
   3724..3740    -  polyA_signal   bGH poly(A) signal (fragment): bovine growth hormone polyadenylation signal
   3962..4550    +  rep_origin     ori: high-copy-number ColE1/pMB1/pBR322/pUC origin of replication
   4665..4724    +  enhancer       CMV enhancer (fragment): human cytomegalovirus immediate early enhancer
>Addgene plasmid #127808 | mRuby3-C1 | addgene full sequence | sequence record 247498 | Addgene NGS Result
CGTTACATAACTTACGGTAAATGGCCCGCCTGGCTGACCGCCCAACGACCCCCGCCCATTGACGTCAATA
ATGACGTATGTTCCCATAGTAACGCCAATAGGGACTTTCCATTGACGTCAATGGGTGGAGTATTTACGGT
AAACTGCCCACTTGGCAGTACATCAAGTGTATCATATGCCAAGTACGCCCCCTATTGACGTCAATGACGG
TAAATGGCCCGCCTGGCATTATGCCCAGTACATGACCTTATGGGACTTTCCTACTTGGCAGTACATCTAC
GTATTAGTCATCGCTATTACCATGGTGATGCGGTTTTGGCAGTACATCAATGGGCGTGGATAGCGGTTTG
ACTCACGGGGATTTCCAAGTCTCCACCCCATTGACGTCAATGGGAGTTTGTTTTGGCACCAAAATCAACG
GGACTTTCCAAAATGTCGTAACAACTCCGCCCCATTGACGCAAATGGGCGGTAGGCGTGTACGGTGGGAG
GTCTATATAAGCAGAGCTGGTTTAGTGAACCGTCAGATCCGCTAGCGCTACCGGTCATGGTGAGCAAAGG
CGAAGAAGTGTCTAAGGGCGAAGAGCTGATCAAGGAAAATATGCGTATGAAGGTGGTCATGGAAGGTTCG
GTCAACGGCCACCAATTCAAATGCACAGGTGAAGGAGAAGGCAGACCGTACGAGGGAGTGCAAACCATGA
GGATCAAAGTCATCGAGGGAGGACCCCTGCCATTTGCCTTTGACATTCTTGCCACGTCGTTCATGTATGG
CAGCCGTACCTTTATCAAGTACCCGGCCGACATCCCTGATTTCTTTAAACAGTCCTTTCCTGAGGGTTTT
ACTTGGGAAAGAGTTACGAGATACGAAGATGGTGGAGTCGTCACCGTCACGCAGGACACCAGCCTTGAGG
ATGGCGAGCTCGTCTACAACGTCAAGGTCAGAGGGGTAAACTTTCCCTCCAATGGTCCCGTGATGCAGAA
GAAGACCAAGGGTTGGGAGCCTAATACAGAGATGATGTATCCAGCAGATGGTGGTCTGAGAGGATACACT
GACATCGCACTGAAAGTTGATGGTGGTGGCCATCTGCACTGCAACTTCGTGACAACTTACAGGTCAAAAA
AGACCGTCGGGAACATCAAGATGCCCGGTGTCCATGCCGTTGATCACCGCCTGGAAAGGATCGAGGAGAG
TGACAATGAAACCTACGTAGTGCAAAGAGAAGTGGCAGTTGCCAAATACAGCAACCTTGGTGGTGGCATG
GACGAGCTGTACAAGCTCGAGCTCAAGCTTCGAATTCTGCAGTCGACGGTACCGCGGGCCCGGGATCCAC
CGGATCTAGATAACTGATCATAATCAGCCATACCACATTTGTAGAGGTTTTACTTGCTTTAAAAAACCTC
CCACACCTCCCCCTGAACCTGAAACATAAAATGAATGCAATTGTTGTTGTTAACTTGTTTATTGCAGCTT
ATAATGGTTACAAATAAAGCAATAGCATCACAAATTTCACAAATAAAGCATTTTTTTCACTGCATTCTAG
TTGTGGTTTGTCCAAACTCATCAATGTATCTTAAGGCGTAAATTGTAAGCGTTAATATTTTGTTAAAATT
CGCGTTAAATTTTTGTTAAATCAGCTCATTTTTTAACCAATAGGCCGAAATCGGCAAAATCCCTTATAAA
TCAAAAGAATAGACCGAGATAGGGT
[37 nt withheld, positions 1706-1742]
AAAGAACGTGGACTCCAACGTCAAAGG
[49 nt withheld, positions 1770-1818]
T
[91 nt withheld, positions 1820-1910]
G
[124 nt withheld, positions 1912-2035]
CAGGTGGCACTTTTCGGGGAAATGTGCGCGGAACCCCTATTTGTTTATTTTTCTAAATACATTCAAATAT
GTATCCGCTCATGAGACAATAACCCTGATAAATGCTTCAATAATATTGAAAAAGGAAGAGTCCTGAGGCG
GAAAGAACCAGCTGTGGAATGTGTGTCAGTTAGGGTGTGGAAAGTCCCCAGGCTCCCCAGCAGGCAGAAG
TATGCAAAGCATGCATCTCAATTAGTCAGCAACCAGGTGTGGAAAGTCCCCAGGCTCCCCAGCAGGCAGA
AGTATGCAAAGCATGCATCTCAATTAGTCAGCAACCATAGTCCCGCCCCTAACTCCGCCCATCCCGCCCC
TAACTCCGCCCAGTTCCGCCCATTCTCCGCCCCATGGCTGACTAATTTTTTTTATTTATGCAGAGGCCGA
GGCCGCCTCGGCCTCTGAGCTATTCCAGAAGTAGTGAGGAGGCTTTTTTGGAGGCCTAGGCTTTTGCAAA
GATCGATCAAGAGACAGGATGAGGATCGTTTCGCATGATTGAACAAGATGGATTGCACGCAGGTTCTCCG
GCCGCTTGGGTGGAGAGGCTATTCGGCTATGACTGGGCACAACAGACAATCGGCTGCTCTGATGCCGCCG
TGTTCCGGCTGTCAGCGCAGGGGCGCCCGGTTCTTTTTGTCAAGACCGACCTGTCCGGTGCCCTGAATGA
ACTGCAAGACGAGGCAGCGCGGCTATCGTGGCTGGCCACGACGGGCGTTCCTTGCGCAGCTGTGCTCGAC
GTTGTCACTGAAGCGGGAAGGGACTGGCTGCTATTGGGCGAAGTGCCGGGGCAGGATCTCCTGTCATCTC
ACCTTGCTCCTGCCGAGAAAGTATCCATCATGGCTGATGCAATGCGGCGGCTGCATACGCTTGATCCGGC
TACCTGCCCATTCGACCACCAAGCGAAACATCGCATCGAGCGAGCACGTACTCGGATGGAAGCCGGTCTT
GTCGATCAGGATGATCTGGACGAAGAGCATCAGGGGCTCGCGCCAGCCGAACTGTTCGCCAGGCTCAAGG
CGAGCATGCCCGACGGCGAGGATCTCGTCGTGACCCATGGCGATGCCTGCTTGCCGAATATCATGGTGGA
AAATGGCCGCTTTTCTGGATTCATCGACTGTGGCCGGCTGGGTGTGGCGGACCGCTATCAGGACATAGCG
TTGGCTACCCGTGATATTGCTGAAGAGCTTGGCGGCGAATGGGCTGACCGCTTCCTCGTGCTTTACGGTA
TCGCCGCTCCCGATTCGCAGCGCATCGCCTTCTATCGCCTTCTTGACGAGTTCTTCTGAGCGGGACTCTG
GGGTTCGAAATGACCGACCAAGCGACGCCCAACCTGCCATCACGAGATTTCGATTCCACCGCCGCCTTCT
ATGAAAGGTTGGGCTTCGGAATCGTTTTCCGGGACGCCGGCTGGATGATCCTCCAGCGCGGGGATCTCAT
GCTGGAGTTCTTCGCCCACCCTAGGGGGAGGCTAACTGAAACACGGAAGGAGACAATACCGGAAGGAACC
CGCGCTATGACGGCAATAAAAAGACAGAATAAAACGCACGGTGTTGGGTCGTTTGTTCATAAACGCGGGG
TTCGGTCCCAGGGCTGGCACTCTGTCGATACCCCACCGAGACCCCATTGGGGCCAATACGCCCGCGTTTC
TTCCTTTTCCCCACCCCACCCCCCAAGTTCGGGTGAAGGCCCAGGGCTCGCAGCCAACGTCGGGGCGGCA
GGCCCTGCCATAGCCTCAGGTTACTCATATATACTTTAGATTGATTTAAAACTTCATTTTTAATTTAAAA
GGATCTAGGTGAAGATCCTTTTTGATAATCTCATGACCAAAATCCCTTAACGTGAGTTTTCGTTCCACTG
AGCGTCAGACCCCGTAGAAAAGATCAAAGGATCTTCTTGAGATCCTTTTTTTCTGCGCGTAATCTGCTGC
TTGCAAACAAAAAAACCACCGCTACCAGCGGTGGTTTGTTTGCCGGATCAAGAGCTACCAACTCTTTTTC
CGAAGGTAACTGGCTTCAGCAGAGCGCAGATACCAAATACTGTTCTTCTAGTGTAGCCGTAGTTAGGCCA
CCACTTCAAGAACTCTGTAGCACCGCCTACATACCTCGCTCTGCTAATCCTGTTACCAGTGGCTGCTGCC
AGTGGCGATAAGTCGTGTCTTACCGGGTTGGACTCAAGACGATAGTTACCGGATAAGGCGCAGCGGTCGG
GCTGAACGGGGGGTTCGTGCACACAGCCCAGCTTGGAGCGAACGACCTACACCGAACTGAGATACCTACA
GCGTGAGCTATGAGAAAGCGCCACGCTTCCCGAAGGGAGAAAGGCGGACAGGTATCCGGTAAGCGGCAGG
GTCGGAACAGGAGAGCGCACGAGGGAGCTTCCAGGGGGAAACGCCTGGTATCTTTATAGTCCTGTCGGGT
TTCGCCACCTCTGACTTGAGCGTCGATTTTTGTGATGCTCGTCAGGGGGGCGGAGCCTATGGAAAAACGC
CAGCAACGCGGCCTTTTTACGGTTCCTGGCCTTTTGCTGGCCTTTTGCTCACATGTTCTTTCCTGCGTTA
TCCCCTGATTCTGTGGATAACCGTATTACCGCCATGCATTAGTTATTAATAGTAATCAATTACGGGGTCA
TTAGTTCATAGCCCATATATGGAGTTCCG
